>Addgene plasmid #58911 | pCMV HA hRB delta CDK + T356 | addgene partial sequence | sequence record 93107 | CMV-F 5'-CGCAAATGGGCGGTAGGCGTG-3'
GTGAACCGTCAGATCGCCTGGAGACGCCATCCACGCTGTTTTGACCTCCATAGAAGACACCGGGACCGAT
CCAGCCTCCGGACTCTAGAGGATCCGGTACTAGAGGAACTGAAAAACCAGAAAGTTAACTGGTAAGTTTA
GTCTTTTTGTCTTTTATTTCAGGTCCCGGATCCGGTGGTGGTGCAAATCAAAGAACTGCTCCTCAGTGGA
TGTTGCCTTTACTTCTAGGCCTGTACGGAAGTGTTACTTCTGCTCTAAAAGCTGCGGAATTGTACCCGCG
GGCCCACCATGTACCCATACGATGTTCCAGATTACGCTCTTATGGCCATGGAGGCCCGAATTCGGTCGAC
CCCGCCCAAAGCCCCCCGAAAAACGGCCGCCACCGCCGCCGCTGCCGCCGCGGAACCCCCGGCACCGCCG
CCGCCGCCCCCTCCTGAGGAGGACCCAGAGCAGGACAGCGGCCCGGAGGACCTGCCTCTCGTCAGGCTTG
AGTTTGAAGAAACAGAAGAACCTGATTTTACTGCATTATGTCAGAAATTAAAGATACCAGATCATGTCAG
AGAGAGAGCTTGGTTAACTTGGGAGAAAGTTTCATCTGTGGATGGAGTATTGGGAGGTTATATTCAAAAG
AAAAAGGAACTGTGGGGAATCTGTATCTTTATTGCAGCAGTTGACCTAGATGAGATGTCGTTCACTTTTA
CTGAGCTACAGAAAAACATAGAAATCAGTGTCCATAAATTCTTTAACTTACTAAAAGAAATTGATACCAG
TACCAAAGTTGATAA
