>Addgene plasmid #58911 | pCMV HA hRB delta CDK + T356 | addgene partial sequence | sequence record 93635 | hRb-F4 5'-ttgacacaacccagcagttc-3'
AAAGTTTCTTGGATCACATTTTTATTAGCTAAAGGGGAAGTATTACAAATGGAAGATGATCTGGTGATTT
CATTTCAGTTAATGCTATGTGTCCTTGACTATTTTATTAAACTCGCACCTCCCATGTTGCTCAAAGAACC
ATATAAAACAGCTGTTATACCCATTAATGGTGCACCTCGAGCACCCAGGCGAGGTCAGAACAGGAGTGCA
CGGATAGCAAAACAACTAGAAAATGATACAAGAATTATTGAAGTTCTCTGTAAAGAACATGAATGTAATA
TAGATGAGGTGAAAAATGTTTATTTCAAAAATTTTATACCTTTTATGAATTCTCTTGGACTTGTAACATC
TAATGGACTTCCAGAGGTTGAAAATCTTTCTAAACGATACGAAGAAATTTATCTTAAAAATAAAGATCTA
GATGCAAGATTATTTTTGGATCATGATAAAACTCTTCAGACTGATTCTATAGACAGTTTTGAAACACAGA
GAACACCACGAAAAAGTAACCTTGATGAAGAGGTGAATGTAATTCCTCCACACGCTCCAGTTAGGACTGT
TATGAACACTATCCAACAATTAATGATGATTTTAAATTCAGCAAGTGATCAACCTTCAGAAAATCTGATT
TCCTATTTTAACAACTGCACAGTGAATCCAAAAGAAAGTATACTGAAAAGAGTGAAGGATATAGGATACA
TCTTTAAAGAGAAATTTGCTAAAGCTGTGGGACAGGGTTGTGTCGAAATTGGATCACAGCGATACAAACT
TGGAGTTCGCTTGTATTACCGAGTAATGGAATCCATGCTTAA
