>Addgene plasmid #58911 | pCMV HA hRB delta CDK + T356 | addgene partial sequence | sequence record 93638 | hRb-F2 5'-gtgcgctcttgaggttgtaa-3'
ATCTTGATTCTGGAACAGATTTGTCTTTCCCATGGATTCTGAATGTGCTTAATTTAAAAGCCTTTGATTT
TTACAAAGTGATCGAAAGTTTTATCAAAGCAGAAGGCAACTTGACAAGAGAAATGATAAAACATTTAGAA
CGATGTGAACATCGAATCATGGAATCCCTTGCATGGCTCTCAGATTCACCTTTATTTGATCTTATTAAAC
AATCAAAGGACCGAGAAGGACCAACTGATCACCTTGAATCTGCTTGTCCTCTTAATCTTCCTCTCCAGAA
TAATCACACTGCAGCAGATATGTATCTTGCTCCTGTAAGAGCTCCAAAGAAAAAAGGTTCAACTACGCGT
GTAAATTCTACTGCAAATGCAGAGACACAAGCAACCTCAGCCTTCCAGACCCAGAAGCCATTGAAATCTA
CCTCTCTTTCACTGTTTTATAAAAAAGTGTATCGGCTAGCCTATCTCCGGCTAAATACACTTTGTGAACG
CCTTCTGTCTGAGCACCCAGAATTAGAACATATCATCTGGACCCTTTTCCAGCACACCCTGCAGAATGAG
TATGAACTCATGAGAGACAGGCATTTGGACCAAATTATGATGTGTTCCATGTATGGCATATGCAAAGTGA
AGAATATAGACCTTAAATTCAAAATCATTGTAACAGCATACAAGGATCTTCCTCATGCTGTTCAGGAGAC
ATTCAAACGTGTTTTGATCAAAGAAGAGGAGTATGATTCTATTATAGTATTCTATAACTCGGTCTTCATG
CAGAGACTGAAAACAAATATTTTGCAGTATGCTTCCACCAGGCCCCCTACCTTGGCACCAATACCTCACA
TTCCTCGAGCCCCTTACAAGTTTCCTAGTGCACCCTTACGGATTCCTGGA
