>Addgene plasmid #58911 | pCMV HA hRB delta CDK + T356 | addgene partial sequence | sequence record 94205 | EBV-rev 5'-GTGGTTTGTCCAAACTCATC-3'
CATTTCTCTTCCTTGTTTGAGGTATCCATGCTATCATTCATTTTCTGCTTTTGCATTCGTGTTCGAGTAG
AAGTCATTTCTGCCAGTTTCTGCTGAAATTTGGACTCTCCTGGGAGATGTTTACTTCCATCTGCTTCATC
TGATCCTTCAATATCAAAGCGTAGTTTTTTCAGTGGTTTAGGAGGGTTGCTTCCTTCAGCACTTCTTTTG
AGCACACGGTCGCTGTTACATACCATCTGATTTATTTTCTGGAACTTCTCAGAAGTCCCGAATGATTCAC
CAATTGATACTAAGATTCTTGATCTTGGAGCCATTTTTGTTGGTGCTGGCAGACCTTCTGAAATTTTATA
TGGAGCCTTCAGGGGTGCAATATAGATGTTCCCTCCAGGAATCCGTAAGGGTGCACTAGGAAACTTGTAA
GGGGCTCGAGGAATGTGAGGTATTGGTGCCAAGGTAGGGGGCCTGGTGGAAGCATACTGCAAAATATTTG
TTTTCAGTCTCTGCATGAAGACCGAGTTATAGAATACTATAATAGAATCATACTCCTCTTCTTTGATCAA
AACACGTTTGAATGTCTCCTGAACAGCATGAGGAAGATCCTTGTATGCTGTTACAATGATTTTGAATTTA
AGGTCTATATTCTTCACTTTGCATATGCCATACATGGAACACATCATAATTTGGTCCAAATGCCTGTCTC
TCATGAGTTCATACTCATTCTGCAGGGTGTGCTGGAAAAGGGTCCAGATGATATGTTCTAATTCTGGGTG
CTCCAGACAGAAAGGCG
