[The description below was written by a language model from this plasmid's Addgene catalogue record.]
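Description:
pCMV HA hRB delta CDK + T356 is a mammalian expression plasmid built on the Clontech pCMV backbone. It is propagated in E. coli as a high-copy plasmid under ampicillin selection. The record does not include a feature table, so elements such as the bacterial origin, the polyadenylation signal and any mammalian selection marker are not documented.

The payload is a roughly 2.8 kb human RB1 coding sequence encoding the retinoblastoma tumor suppressor protein (Rb). It is driven by the strong constitutive CMV promoter and carries an N-terminal HA epitope tag, which allows the exogenous protein to be detected or immunoprecipitated separately from endogenous Rb. The insert is a phosphorylation-site mutant. In the parental "delta CDK" allele, fifteen serine and threonine cyclin-dependent kinase acceptor residues spread across the protein are all changed to alanine: T5, S239, S249, T252, T356, T373, S608, S612, S780, S788, S795, S807, S811, T821 and T826. This makes Rb non-phosphorylatable by Cdks. In this version, threonine 356 has been restored to wild type, so the protein retains T356 as its only Cdk acceptor site among the fifteen.

This design suits experiments that ask what phosphorylation at one defined residue does to Rb function, for example by expressing the protein transiently in cultured mammalian cells. The associated work concerns mono-phosphorylation of Rb by cyclin D-associated kinase activity, and the name suggests the construct may be one of a set of single-site add-back mutants compared against the fully alanine-substituted form.
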