Addgene plasmid #58911: pCMV HA hRB delta CDK + T356
Purpose: mammalian expression of human Rb with all Ser/Thr Cdk acceptor sites removed and T356 restored
Depositing lab: Steven Dowdy. Depositing organization: University of California, San Diego (UCSD). Publication: Cyclin D activates the Rb tumor suppressor by mono-phosphorylation. Narasimha AM, Kaulich M, Shapiro GS, Choi YJ, Sicinski P, Dowdy SF. Elife. 2014 May 29:e02872. doi: 10.7554/eLife.02872. PubMed 24876129.
Backbone
  Vector backbone: pCMV
  Backbone manufacturer: Clontech
  Vector type: Mammalian Expression
Growth in bacteria
  Bacterial resistance: Ampicillin, 100 μg/mL
  Growth temperature: 37°C
  Growth strain: DH5alpha
  Copy number: High Copy
Gene/Insert
  Gene/Insert name: Rb (alt name: retinoblastoma tumor suppressor protein)
  Species: H. sapiens (human)
  Insert size (bp): 2787
  Mutation: delta CDK* with T356 restored
  Entrez Gene: RB1 (a.k.a. OSRC, PPP1R130, RB, p105-Rb, p110-RB1, pRb, pp110)
  Promoter: CMV
  Tag / fusion protein: HA (N terminal on insert)
  Cloning method: Unknown
  Sequencing primers: 5′ CMV-F; 3′ EBV-rev
Terms and licenses: Academic/Nonprofit Terms; Industry Terms: Not Available to Industry
Depositor comments: *CDK mutations (all changed to Ala): T5, S239, S249, T252, T356, T373, S608, S612, S780, S788, S795, S807, S811, T821, T826
How to cite: pCMV HA hRB delta CDK + T356 was a gift from Steven Dowdy (Addgene plasmid # 58911 ; http://n2t.net/addgene:58911 ; RRID:Addgene_58911)
